>Addgene plasmid #118991 | pFGL1252 | addgene full sequence | sequence record 232126 | Addgene NGS Result
CTCGAGAATTCGAGCTCGGTACCCGGGGATCCACTAGTTCTAGAGTCGACCTGCAGGCATGCAAGCTTGG
CACTGGCCGTCGTTTTACAACGTCGTGACTGGGAAAACCCTGGCGTTACCCAACTTAATCGCCTTGCAGC
ACATCCCCCTTTCGCCAGCTGGCGTAATAGCGAAGAGGCCCGCACCGATCGCCCTTCCCAACAGTTGCGC
AGCCTGAATGGCGAATGCTAGAGCAGCTTGAGCTTGGATCAGATTGTCGTTTCCCGCCTTCAGTTTAAAC
TATCAGTGTTTGACAGGATATATTGGCGGGTAAACCTAAGAGAAAAGAGCGTTTATTAGAATAATCGGAT
ATTTAAAAGGGCGTGAAAAGGTTTATCCGTTGGTCCATTTGTATGTCCATGCCAACCACAGGGTTCCCCT
CGGGATCAAAGTACTTTGATCCAACCCCTCCGCTGCTATAGTGCAGTCGGCTTCTGACGTTCAGTGCAGC
CGTCTTCTGAAAACGACATGTCGCACAAGTCCTAAGTTACGCGACAGGCTGCCGCCCTGCCCTTTTCCTG
GCGTTTTCTTGTCGCGTGTTTTAGTCGCATAAAGTAGAATACTTGCGACTAGAACCGGAGACATTACGCC
ATGAACAAGAGCGCCGCCGCTGGCCTGCTGGGCTATGCCCGCGTCAGCACCGACGACCAGGACTTGACCA
ACCAACGGGCCGAACTGCACGCGGCCGGCTGCACCAAGCTGTTTTCCGAGAAGATCACCGGCACCAGGCG
CGACCGCCCGGAGCTGGCCAGGATGCTTGACCACCTACGCCCTGGCGACGTTGTGACAGTGACCAGGCTA
GACCGCCTGGCCCGCAGCACCCGCGACCTACTGGACATTGCCGAGCGCATCCAGGAGGCCGGCGCGGGCC
TGCGTAGCCTGGCAGAGCCGTGGGCCGACACCACCACGCCGGCCGGCCGCATGGTGTTGACCGTGTTCGC
CGGCATTGCCGAGTTCGAGCGTTCCCTAATCATCGACCGCACCCGGAGCGGGCGCGAGGCCGCCAAGGCC
CGAGGCGTGAAGTTTGGCCCCCGCCCTACCCTCACCCCGGCACAGATCGCGCACGCCCGCGAGCTGATCG
ACCAGGAAGGCCGCACCGTGAAAGAGGCGGCTGCACTGCTTGGCGTGCATCGCTCGACCCTGTACCGCGC
ACTTGAGCGCAGCGAGGAAGTGACGCCCACCGAGGCCAGGCGGCGCGGTGCCTTCCGTGAGGACGCATTG
ACCGAGGCCGACGCCCTGGCGGCCGCCGAGAATGAACGCCAAGAGGAACAAGCATGAAACCGCACCAGGA
CGGCCAGGACGAACCGTTTTTCATTACCGAAGAGATCGAGGCGGAGATGATCGCGGCCGGGTACGTGTTC
GAGCCGCCCGCGCACGTCTCAACCGTGCGGCTGCATGAAATCCTGGCCGGTTTGTCTGATGCCAAGCTGG
CGGCCTGGCCGGCCAGCTTGGCCGCTGAAGAAACCGAGCGCCGCCGTCTAAAAAGGTGATGTGTATTTGA
GTAAAACAGCTTGCGTCATGCGGTCGCTGCGTATATGATGCGATGAGTAAATAAACAAATACGCAAGGGG
AACGCATGAAGGTTATCGCTGTACTTAACCAGAAAGGCGGGTCAGGCAAGACGACCATCGCAACCCATCT
AGCCCGCGCCCTGCAACTCGCCGGGGCCGATGTTCTGTTAGTCGATTCCGATCCCCAGGGCAGTGCCCGC
GATTGGGCGGCCGTGCGGGAAGATCAACCGCTAACCGTTGTCGGCATCGACCGCCCGACGATTGACCGCG
ACGTGAAGGCCATCGGCCGGCGCGACTTCGTAGTGATCGACGGAGCGCCCCAGGCGGCGGACTTGGCTGT
GTCCGCGATCAAGGCAGCCGACTTCGTGCTGATTCCGGTGCAGCCAAGCCCTTACGACATATGGGCCACC
GCCGACCTGGTGGAGCTGGTTAAGCAGCGCATTGAGGTCACGGATGGAAGGCTACAAGCGGCCTTTGTCG
TGTCGCGGGCGATCAAAGGCACGCGCATCGGCGGTGAGGTTGCCGAGGCGCTGGCCGGGTACGAGCTGCC
CATTCTTGAGTCCCGTATCACGCAGCGCGTGAGCTACCCAGGCACTGCCGCCGCCGGCACAACCGTTCTT
GAATCAGAACCCGAGGGCGACGCTGCCCGCGAGGTCCAGGCGCTGGCCGCTGAAATTAAATCAAAACTCA
TTTGAGTTAATGAGGTAAAGAGAAAATGAGCAAAAGCACAAACACGCTAAGTGCCGGCCGTCCGAGCGCA
CGCAGCAGCAAGGCTGCAACGTTGGCCAGCCTGGCAGACACGCCAGCCATGAAGCGGGTCAACTTTCAGT
TGCCGGCGGAGGATCACACCAAGCTGAAGATGTACGCGGTACGCCAAGGCAAGACCATTACCGAGCTGCT
ATCTGAATACATCGCGCAGCTACCAGAGTAAATGAGCAAATGAATAAATGAGTAGATGAATTTTAGCGGC
TAAAGGAGGCGGCATGGAAAATCAAGAACAACCAGGCACCGACGCCGTGGAATGCCCCATGTGTGGAGGA
ACGGGCGGTTGGCCAGGCGTAAGCGGCTGGGTTGCCTGCCGGCCCTGCAATGGCACTGGAACCCCCAAGC
CCGAGGAATCGGCGTGAGCGGTCGCAAACCATCCGGCCCGGTACAAATCGGCGCGGCGCTGGGTGATGAC
CTGGTGGAGAAGTTGAAGGCCGCGCAGGCCGCCCAGCGGCAACGCATCGAGGCAGAAGCACGCCCCGGTG
AATCGTGGCAAGCGGCCGCTGATCGAATCCGCAAAGAATCCCGGCAACCGCCGGCAGCCGGTGCGCCGTC
GATTAGGAAGCCGCCCAAGGGCGACGAGCAACCAGATTTTTTCGTTCCGATGCTCTATGACGTGGGCACC
CGCGATAGTCGCAGCATCATGGACGTGGCCGTTTTCCGTCTGTCGAAGCGTGACCGACGAGCTGGCGAGG
TGATCCGCTACGAGCTTCCAGACGGGCACGTAGAGGTTTCCGCAGGGCCGGCCGGCATGGCCAGTGTGTG
GGATTACGACCTGGTACTGATGGCGGTTTCCCATCTAACCGAATCCATGAACCGATACCGGGAAGGGAAG
GGAGACAAGCCCGGCCGCGTGTTCCGTCCACACGTTGCGGACGTACTCAAGTTCTGCCGGCGAGCCGATG
GCGGAAAGCAGAAAGACGACCTGGTAGAAACCTGCATTCGGTTAAACACCACGCACGTTGCCATGCAGCG
TACGAAGAAGGCCAAGAACGGCCGCCTGGTGACGGTATCCGAGGGTGAAGCCTTGATTAGCCGCTACAAG
ATCGTAAAGAGCGAAACCGGGCGGCCGGAGTACATCGAGATCGAGCTAGCTGATTGGATGTACCGCGAGA
TCACAGAAGGCAAGAACCCGGACGTGCTGACGGTTCACCCCGATTACTTTTTGATCGATCCCGGCATCGG
CCGTTTTCTCTACCGCCTGGCACGCCGCGCCGCAGGCAAGGCAGAAGCCAGATGGTTGTTCAAGACGATC
TACGAACGCAGTGGCAGCGCCGGAGAGTTCAAGAAGTTCTGTTTCACCGTGCGCAAGCTGATCGGGTCAA
ATGACCTGCCGGAGTACGATTTGAAGGAGGAGGCGGGGCAGGCTGGCCCGATCCTAGTCATGCGCTACCG
CAACCTGATCGAGGGCGAAGCATCCGCCGGTTCCTAATGTACGGAGCAGATGCTAGGGCAAATTGCCCTA
GCAGGGGAAAAAGGTCGAAAAGGTCTCTTTCCTGTGGATAGCACGTACATTGGGAACCCAAAGCCGTACA
TTGGGAACCGGAACCCGTACATTGGGAACCCAAAGCCGTACATTGGGAACCGGTCACACATGTAAGTGAC
TGATATAAAAGAGAAAAAAGGCGATTTTTCCGCCTAAAACTCTTTAAAACTTATTAAAACTCTTAAAACC
CGCCTGGCCTGTGCATAACTGTCTGGCCAGCGCACAGCCGAAGAGCTGCAAAAAGCGCCTACCCTTCGGT
CGCTGCGCTCCCTACGCCCCGCCGCTTCGCGTCGGCCTATCGCGGCCGCTGGCCGCTCAAAAATGGCTGG
CCTACGGCCAGGCAATCTACCAGGGCGCGGACAAGCCGCGCCGTCGCCACTCGACCGCCGGCGCCCACAT
CAAGGCACCCTGCCTCGCGCGTTTCGGTGATGACGGTGAAAACCTCTGACACATGCAGCTCCCGGAGACG
GTCACAGCTTGTCTGTAAGCGGATGCCGGGAGCAGACAAGCCCGTCAGGGCGCGTCAGCGGGTGTTGGCG
GGTGTCGGGGCGCAGCCATGACCCAGTCACGTAGCGATAGCGGAGTGTATACTGGCTTAACTATGCGGCA
TCAGAGCAGATTGTACTGAGAGTGCACCATATGCGGTGTGAAATACCGCACAGATGCGTAAGGAGAAAAT
ACCGCATCAGGCGCTCTTCCGCTTCCTCGCTCACTGACTCGCTGCGCTCGGTCGTTCGGCTGCGGCGAGC
GGTATCAGCTCACTCAAAGGCGGTAATACGGTTATCCACAGAATCAGGGGATAACGCAGGAAAGAACATG
TGAGCAAAAGGCCAGCAAAAGGCCAGGAACCGTAAAAAGGCCGCGTTGCTGGCGTTTTTCCATAGGCTCC
GCCCCCCTGACGAGCATCACAAAAATCGACGCTCAAGTCAGAGGTGGCGAAACCCGACAGGACTATAAAG
ATACCAGGCGTTTCCCCCTGGAAGCTCCCTCGTGCGCTCTCCTGTTCCGACCCTGCCGCTTACCGGATAC
CTGTCCGCCTTTCTCCCTTCGGGAAGCGTGGCGCTTTCTCATAGCTCACGCTGTAGGTATCTCAGTTCGG
TGTAGGTCGTTCGCTCCAAGCTGGGCTGTGTGCACGAACCCCCCGTTCAGCCCGACCGCTGCGCCTTATC
CGGTAACTATCGTCTTGAGTCCAACCCGGTAAGACACGACTTATCGCCACTGGCAGCAGCCACTGGTAAC
AGGATTAGCAGAGCGAGGTATGTAGGCGGTGCTACAGAGTTCTTGAAGTGGTGGCCTAACTACGGCTACA
CTAGAAGGACAGTATTTGGTATCTGCGCTCTGCTGAAGCCAGTTACCTTCGGAAAAAGAGTTGGTAGCTC
TTGATCCGGCAAACAAACCACCGCTGGTAGCGGTGGTTTTTTTGTTTGCAAGCAGCAGATTACGCGCAGA
AAAAAAGGATCTCAAGAAGATCCTTTGATCTTTTCTACGGGGTCTGACGCTCAGTGGAACGAAAACTCAC
GTTAAGGGATTTTGGTCATGCATTCTAGGTACTAAAACAATTCATCCAGTAAAATATAATATTTTATTTT
CTCCCAATCAGGCTTGATCCCCAGTAAGTCAAAAAATAGCTCGACATACTGTTCTTCCCCGATATCCTCC
CTGATCGACCGGACGCAGAAGGCAATGTCATACCACTTGTCCGCCCTGCCGCTTCTCCCAAGATCAATAA
AGCCACTTACTTTGCCATCTTTCACAAAGATGTTGCTGTCTCCCAGGTCGCCGTGGGAAAAGACAAGTTC
CTCTTCGGGCTTTTCCGTCTTTAAAAAATCATACAGCTCGCGCGGATCTTTAAATGGAGTGTCTTCTTCC
CAGTTTTCGCAATCCACATCGGCCAGATCGTTATTCAGTAAGTAATCCAATTCGGCTAAGCGGCTGTCTA
AGCTATTCGTATAGGGACAATCCGATATGTCGATGGAGTGAAAGAGCCTGATGCACTCCGCATACAGCTC
GATAATCTTTTCAGGGCTTTGTTCATCTTCATACTCTTCCGAGCAAAGGACGCCATCGGCCTCACTCATG
AGCAGATTGCTCCAGCCATCATGCCGTTCAAAGTGCAGGACCTTTGGAACAGGCAGCTTTCCTTCCAGCC
ATAGCATCATGTCCTTTTCCCGTTCCACATCATAGGTGGTCCCTTTATACCGGCTGTCCGTCATTTTTAA
ATATAGGTTTTCATTTTCTCCCACCAGCTTATATACCTTAGCAGGAGACATTCCTTCCGTATCTTTTACG
CAGCGGTATTTTTCGATCAGTTTTTTCAATTCCGGTGATATTCTCATTTTAGCCATTTATTATTTCCTTC
CTCTTTTCTATAGTATTTAAAGATACCCCAAGAAGCTAATTATAACAAGACGAACTCCAATTCACTGTTC
CTTGCATTCTAAAACCTTAAATACCAGAAAACAGCTTTTTCAAAGTTGTTTTCAAAGTTGGCGTATAACA
TAGTATCGACGGAGCCGATTTTGAAACCGCGGTGATCACAGGCAGCAACGCTCTGTCATCGTTACAATCA
ACATGCTACCCTCCGCGAGATCATCCGTGTTTCAAACCCGGCAGCTTAGTTGCCGTTCTTCCGAATAGCA
TCGGTAACATGAGCAAAGTCTGCCGCCTTACAACGGCTCTCCCGCTGACGCCGTCCCGGACTGATGGGCT
GCCTGTATCGAGTGGTGATTTTGTGCCGAGCTGCCGGTCGGGGAGCTGTTGGCTGGCTGGTGGCAGGATA
TATTGTGGTGTAAACAAATTGACGCTTAGACAACTTAATAACACATTGCGGACGTTTTTAATGTACTGAA
TTAACGCCGAATTATGTCGGGGGATCTGGATTTTAGTACTGGATTTTGGTTTTAGGAATTAGAAATTTTA
TTGATAGAAGTATTTTACAAATACAAATACATACTAAGGGTTTCTTATATGCTCAACACATGAGCGAAAC
CCTATAGGAACCCTAATTCCCTTATCTGGGAACTACTCACACATTATTATGGAGAAA
Features (pLannotate 1.2.2; 13 found; start..end, strand, type, name):
     25..45      -  misc_feature   MCS (fragment): pBluescript multiple cloning site
     71..225     +  CDS            lacZα (fragment): LacZα fragment of β-galactosidase; lacZ fragment
    291..315     +  misc_feature   RB T-DNA repeat: right border repeat from nopaline C58 T-DNA
    655..1056    +  CDS            Y4CG_SINFN (fragment): Protein inferred from homology: Swiss-Prot protein existence level 3. From Sinorhizobium fredii (strain NBRC 101917 / NGR234).
   1616..2245    +  CDS            pVS1 StaA: stability protein from the Pseudomonas plasmid pVS1 (Heeb et al., 2000)
   2674..3747    +  CDS            pVS1 RepA: replication protein from the Pseudomonas plasmid pVS1 (Heeb et al., 2000)
   3813..4007    +  rep_origin     pVS1 oriV: origin of replication for the Pseudomonas plasmid pVS1 (Heeb et al., 2000)
   4210..4249    +  CDS            rop (fragment): Rop protein, which maintains plasmids at low copy number; rop
   4351..4491    +  misc_feature   bom: basis of mobility region from pBR322
   4677..5265    -  rep_origin     ori: high-copy-number ColE1/pMB1/pBR322/pUC origin of replication
   5352..6146    -  CDS            KanR: aminoglycoside phosphotransferase; aphA-3; confers resistance to kanamycin
   6571..6595    +  misc_feature   LB T-DNA repeat: left border repeat from nopaline C58 T-DNA
   6673..6847    -  polyA_signal   CaMV poly(A) signal: cauliflower mosaic virus polyadenylation signal
