[The description below was written by a language model from this plasmid's Addgene catalogue record and pLannotate feature annotations shown in this document.]
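Description:
pFGL1252 is an empty binary vector backbone for Agrobacterium tumefaciens-mediated transformation (ATMT), derived from pFGL815N with an AseI site eliminated. The sequenced plasmid is about 6.85 kb. It carries no insert. Instead, it offers a 68 bp multiple cloning site with 12 unique restriction sites for conventional restriction-enzyme cloning. The associated publication concerns the cereal blast fungus, which suggests use in fungal transformation, although the record does not name a target host.

The feature table shows a layout typical of pCAMBIA-style binary vectors. Nopaline C58-type left and right T-DNA border repeats define the segment that Agrobacterium transfers to the recipient cell. On the circular map, the region running from the left border to the right border contains a CaMV polyadenylation signal, a fragment of a pBluescript-type MCS and a partial lacZα sequence. No fungal or plant selectable marker, promoter or reporter is annotated within the T-DNA, so these elements would apparently have to be added by the user, or they were simply not detected by the annotation.

Outside the borders, two replication systems support shuttling between hosts. A high-copy ColE1/pMB1-type origin, with an adjacent bom mobilisation region and a remnant of rop, supports propagation in E. coli. The pVS1 oriV, together with the RepA replication protein and the StaA stability protein, provides stable maintenance in Agrobacterium. A kanamycin resistance gene (aminoglycoside phosphotransferase, aphA-3) on the backbone provides bacterial selection. A short homology-inferred Sinorhizobium-like ORF fragment is also annotated near the pVS1 region, and it is probably part of that pVS1-derived sequence.
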