Addgene plasmid #118991: pFGL1252
Purpose: (Empty Backbone) A vector backbone for ATMT (Agrobacterium tumerfaciens-mediated transformation). There is a 68bp MCS (multiple cloning site) which contains 12 unique restriction sites.
Depositing lab: Naweed Naqvi. Depositing organization: Temasek Life Sciences Laboratory. Publication: Cellular Dynamics and Genomic Identity of Centromeres in Cereal Blast Fungus. Yadav V, Yang F, Reza MH, Liu S, Valent B, Sanyal K, Naqvi NI. MBio. 2019 Jul 30;10(4). pii: mBio.01581-19. doi: 10.1128/mBio.01581-19. PubMed 31363034.
Backbone
  Vector backbone: pFGL815N
  Backbone manufacturer: Naweed Lab
  Backbone size (bp): 6845
  Modifications to backbone: Ase I site eliminated.
  Vector type: Agrobacterium tumerfaciens-mediated transformation
Growth in bacteria
  Bacterial resistance: Kanamycin, 50 μg/mL
  Growth temperature: 37°C
  Growth strain: DH5alpha
  Copy number: Unknown
Gene/Insert
  Cloning method: Restriction Enzyme
Terms and licenses: Academic/Nonprofit Terms; Industry Terms: Not Available to Industry
How to cite: pFGL1252 was a gift from Naweed Naqvi (Addgene plasmid # 118991 ; http://n2t.net/addgene:118991 ; RRID:Addgene_118991)
