>Addgene plasmid #118991 | pFGL1252 | depositor partial sequence | sequence record 225233 | MCS (68 bp)
CTCGAGAATTCGAGCTCGGTACCCGGGGATCCACTAGTTCTAGAGTCGACCTGCAGGCATGCAAGCTT
