>Addgene plasmid #118991 | pFGL1252 | depositor partial sequence | sequence record 225234 | LB-to-RB (590 bp, no Ase I site)
GGCAGGATATATTGTGGTGTAAACAAATTGACGCTTAGACAACTTAATAACACATTGCGGACGTTTTTAT
GTACTGAATTAACGCCGATGTAATTCGGGGGATCTGGATTTTAGTACTGGATTTTGGTTTTAGGAATTAG
AAATTTTATTGATAGAAGTATTTTACAAATACAAATACATACTAAGGGTTTCTTATATGCTCAACACATG
AGCGAAACCCTATAGGAACCCTAATTCCCTTATCTGGGAACTACTCACACATTATTATGGAGAAACTCGA
GAATTCGAGCTCGGTACCCGGGGATCCACTAGTTCTAGAGTCGACCTGCAGGCATGCAAGCTTGGCACTG
GCCGTCGTTTTACAACGTCGTGACTGGGAAAACCCTGGCGTTACCCAACTTAATCGCCTTGCAGCACATC
CCCCTTTCGCCAGCTGGCGTAATAGCGAAGAGGCCCGCACCGATCGCCCTTCCCAACAGTTGCGCAGCCT
GAATGGCGAATGCTAGAGCAGCTTGAGCTTGGATCAGATTGTCGTTTCCCGCCTTCAGTTTAAACTATCA
GTGTTTGACAGGATATATTGGCGGGTAAAC
